>Addgene plasmid #87973 | pLJM1-Rap2A-3xFLAG | addgene full sequence | sequence record 176301 | Addgene NGS Result
GTGATGCGGTTTTGGCAGTACATCAATGGGCGTGGATAGCGGTTTGACTCACGGGGATTTCCAAGTCTCC
ACCCCATTGACGTCAATGGGAGTTTGTTTTGGCACCAAAATCAACGGGACTTTCCAAAATGTCGTAACAA
CTCCGCCCCATTGACGCAAATGGGCGGTAGGCGTGTACGGTGGGAGGTCTATATAAGCAGAGCTGGTTTA
GTGAACCGTCAGATCCGCTAGCGCTACCGGTTTAATTAAAGGGACGATGCGCGAGTACAAAGTGGTGGTG
CTGGGCTCGGGCGGGGTAGGCAAATCCGCCCTGACCGTGCAGTTCGTGACCGGCACCTTCATCGAGAAAT
ACGACCCCACCATCGAGGACTTCTACCGCAAGGAGATCGAGGTGGATTCGTCGCCGTCGGTGCTGGAGAT
CCTGGACACGGCGGGCACCGAGCAGTTCGCGTCCATGCGGGACCTGTACATCAAGAACGGCCAGGGCTTC
ATCCTCGTCTACAGCCTCGTCAACCAGCAGAGCTTCCAGGACATCAAGCCCATGCGGGACCAGATCATCC
GCGTGAAGCGGTATGAGAAAGTGCCAGTCATCTTGGTTGGGAACAAAGTGGACCTGGAAAGTGAGAGAGA
AGTATCGTCCAGCGAAGGCAGAGCCCTTGCTGAAGAGTGGGGCTGCCCCTTTATGGAAACTTCCGCTAAG
AGTAAAACAATGGTGGACGAACTCTTTGCAGAAATTGTGAGGCAGATGAACTATGCTGCTCAGCCTGACA
AAGATGACCCATGCTGTTCTGCATGTAACATACAAGGAGGCAGCGCGGCCGCAGGCGACTACAAAGACCA
TGACGGTGATTATAAAGATCATGACATTGATTACAAGGATGACGATGACAAGTAATAAGAATTCTCGACC
TCGAGACAAATGGCAGTATTCATCCACAATTTTAAAAGAAAAGGGGGGATTGGGGGGTACAGTGCAGGGG
AAAGAATAGTAGACATAATAGCAACAGACATACAAACTAAAGAATTACAAAAACAAATTACAAAAATTCA
AAATTTTCGGGTTTATTACAGGGACAGCAGAGATCCACTTTGGCCGCGGCTCGAGGGGGTTGGGGTTGCG
CCTTTTCCAAGGCAGCCCTGGGTTTGCGCAGGGACGCGGCTGCTCTGGGCGTGGTTCCGGGAAACGCAGC
GGCGCCGACCCTGGGTCTCGCACATTCTTCACGTCCGTTCGCAGCGTCACCCGGATCTTCGCCGCTACCC
TTGTGGGCCCCCCGGCGACGCTTCCTGCTCCGCCCCTAAGTCGGGAAGGTTCCTTGCGGTTCGCGGCGTG
CCGGACGTGACAAACGGAAGCCGCACGTCTCACTAGTACCCTCGCAGACGGACAGCGCCAGGGAGCAATG
GCAGCGCGCCGACCGCGATGGGCTGTGGCCAATAGCGGCTGCTCAGCAGGGCGCGCCGAGAGCAGCGGCC
GGGAAGGGGCGGTGCGGGAGGCGGGGTGTGGGGCGGTAGTGTGGGCCCTGTTCCTGCCCGCGCGGTGTTC
CGCATTCTGCAAGCCTCCGGAGCGCACGTCGGCAGTCGGCTCCCTCGTTGACCGAATCACCGACCTCTCT
CCCCAGGGGGATCCACCGGAGCTTACCATGACCGAGTACAAGCCCACGGTGCGCCTCGCCACCCGCGACG
ACGTCCCCAGGGCCGTACGCACCCTCGCCGCCGCGTTCGCCGACTACCCCGCCACGCGCCACACCGTCGA
TCCGGACCGCCACATCGAGCGGGTCACCGAGCTGCAAGAACTCTTCCTCACGCGCGTCGGGCTCGACATC
GGCAAGGTGTGGGTCGCGGACGACGGCGCCGCGGTGGCGGTCTGGACCACGCCGGAGAGCGTCGAAGCGG
GGGCGGTGTTCGCCGAGATCGGCCCGCGCATGGCCGAGTTGAGCGGTTCCCGGCTGGCCGCGCAGCAACA
GATGGAAGGCCTCCTGGCGCCGCACCGGCCCAAGGAGCCCGCGTGGTTCCTGGCCACCGTCGGCGTCTCG
CCCGACCACCAGGGCAAGGGTCTGGGCAGCGCCGTCGTGCTCCCCGGAGTGGAGGCGGCCGAGCGCGCCG
GGGTGCCCGCCTTCCTGGAGACCTCCGCGCCCCGCAACCTCCCCTTCTACGAGCGGCTCGGCTTCACCGT
CACCGCCGACGTCGAGGTGCCCGAAGGACCGCGCACCTGGTGCATGACCCGCAAGCCCGGTGCCTGACGC
CCGCCCCACGACCCGCAGCGCCCGACCGAAAGGAGCGCACGACCCCATGCATCGGTACCTTTAAGACCAA
TGACTTACAAGGCAGCTGTAGATCTTAGCCACTTTTTAAAAGAAAAGGGGGGACTGGAAGGGCTAATTCA
CTCCCAACGAAGACAAGATCTGCTTTTTGCTTGTACTGGGTCTCTCTGGTTAGACCAGATCTGAGCCTGG
GAGCTCTCTGGCTAACTAGGGAACCCACTGCTTAAGCCTCAATAAAGCTTGCCTTGAGTGCTTCAAGTAG
TGTGTGCCCGTCTGTTGTGTGACTCTGGTAACTAGAGATCCCTCAGACCCTTTTAGTCAGTGTGGAAAAT
CTCTAGCAGTAGTAGTTCATGTCATCTTATTATTCAGTATTTATAACTTGCAAAGAAATGAATATCAGAG
AGTGAGAGGAACTTGTTTATTGCAGCTTATAATGGTTACAAATAAAGCAATAGCATCACAAATTTCACAA
ATAAAGCATTTTTTTCACTGCATTCTAGTTGTGGTTTGTCCAAACTCATCAATGTATCTTATCATGTCTG
GCTCTAGCTATCCCGCCCCTAACTCCGCCCATCCCGCCCCTAACTCCGCCCAGTTCCGCCCATTCTCCGC
CCCATGGCTGACTAATTTTTTTTATTTATGCAGAGGCCGAGGCCGCCTCGGCCTCTGAGCTATTCCAGAA
GTAGTGAGGAGGCTTTTTTGGAGGCCTAGGGACGTACCCAATTCGCCCTATAGTGAGTCGTATTACGCGC
GCTCACTGGCCGTCGTTTTACAACGTCGTGACTGGGAAAACCCTGGCGTTACCCAACTTAATCGCCTTGC
AGCACATCCCCCTTTCGCCAGCTGGCGTAATAGCGAAGAGGCCCGCACCGATCGCCCTTCCCAACAGTTG
CGCAGCCTGAATGGCGAATGGG
[124 nt withheld, positions 3173-3296]
C
[91 nt withheld, positions 3298-3388]
A
[49 nt withheld, positions 3390-3438]
CCTTTGACGTTGGAGTCCACGTTCTTT
[37 nt withheld, positions 3466-3502]
ACCCTATCTCGGTCTATTCTTTTGATTTATAAGGGATTTTGCCGATTTCGGCCTATTGGTTAAAAAATGA
GCTGATTTAACAAAAATTTAACGCGAATTTTAACAAAATATTAACGCTTACAATTTAGGTGGCACTTTTC
GGGGAAATGTGCGCGGAACCCCTATTTGTTTATTTTTCTAAATACATTCAAATATGTATCCGCTCATGAG
ACAATAACCCTGATAAATGCTTCAATAATATTGAAAAAGGAAGAGTATGAGTATTCAACATTTCCGTGTC
GCCCTTATTCCCTTTTTTGCGGCATTTTGCCTTCCTGTTTTTGCTCACCCAGAAACGCTGGTGAAAGTAA
AAGATGCTGAAGATCAGTTGGGTGCACGAGTGGGTTACATCGAACTGGATCTCAACAGCGGTAAGATCCT
TGAGAGTTTTCGCCCCGAAGAACGTTTTCCAATGATGAGCACTTTTAAAGTTCTGCTATGTGGCGCGGTA
TTATCCCGTATTGACGCCGGGCAAGAGCAACTCGGTCGCCGCATACACTATTCTCAGAATGACTTGGTTG
AGTACTCACCAGTCACAGAAAAGCATCTTACGGATGGCATGACAGTAAGAGAATTATGCAGTGCTGCCAT
AACCATGAGTGATAACACTGCGGCCAACTTACTTCTGACAACGATCGGAGGACCGAAGGAGCTAACCGCT
TTTTTGCACAACATGGGGGATCATGTAACTCGCCTTGATCGTTGGGAACCGGAGCTGAATGAAGCCATAC
CAAACGACGAGCGTGACACCACGATGCCTGTAGCAATGGCAACAACGTTGCGCAAACTATTAACTGGCGA
ACTACTTACTCTAGCTTCCCGGCAACAATTAATAGACTGGATGGAGGCGGATAAAGTTGCAGGACCACTT
CTGCGCTCGGCCCTTCCGGCTGGCTGGTTTATTGCTGATAAATCTGGAGCCGGTGAGCGTGGGTCTCGCG
GTATCATTGCAGCACTGGGGCCAGATGGTAAGCCCTCCCGTATCGTAGTTATCTACACGACGGGGAGTCA
GGCAACTATGGATGAACGAAATAGACAGATCGCTGAGATAGGTGCCTCACTGATTAAGCATTGGTAACTG
TCAGACCAAGTTTACTCATATATACTTTAGATTGATTTAAAACTTCATTTTTAATTTAAAAGGATCTAGG
TGAAGATCCTTTTTGATAATCTCATGACCAAAATCCCTTAACGTGAGTTTTCGTTCCACTGAGCGTCAGA
CCCCGTAGAAAAGATCAAAGGATCTTCTTGAGATCCTTTTTTTCTGCGCGTAATCTGCTGCTTGCAAACA
AAAAAACCACCGCTACCAGCGGTGGTTTGTTTGCCGGATCAAGAGCTACCAACTCTTTTTCCGAAGGTAA
CTGGCTTCAGCAGAGCGCAGATACCAAATACTGTTCTTCTAGTGTAGCCGTAGTTAGGCCACCACTTCAA
GAACTCTGTAGCACCGCCTACATACCTCGCTCTGCTAATCCTGTTACCAGTGGCTGCTGCCAGTGGCGAT
AAGTCGTGTCTTACCGGGTTGGACTCAAGACGATAGTTACCGGATAAGGCGCAGCGGTCGGGCTGAACGG
GGGGTTCGTGCACACAGCCCAGCTTGGAGCGAACGACCTACACCGAACTGAGATACCTACAGCGTGAGCT
ATGAGAAAGCGCCACGCTTCCCGAAGGGAGAAAGGCGGACAGGTATCCGGTAAGCGGCAGGGTCGGAACA
GGAGAGCGCACGAGGGAGCTTCCAGGGGGAAACGCCTGGTATCTTTATAGTCCTGTCGGGTTTCGCCACC
TCTGACTTGAGCGTCGATTTTTGTGATGCTCGTCAGGGGGGCGGAGCCTATGGAAAAACGCCAGCAACGC
GGCCTTTTTACGGTTCCTGGCCTTTTGCTGGCCTTTTGCTCACATGTTCTTTCCTGCGTTATCCCCTGAT
TCTGTGGATAACCGTATTACCGCCTTTGAGTGAGCTGATACCGCTCGCCGCAGCCGAACGACCGAGCGCA
GCGAGTCAGTGAGCGAGGAAGCGGAAGAGCGCCCAATACGCAAACCGCCTCTCCCCGCGCGTTGGCCGAT
TCATTAATGCAGCTGGCACGACAGGTTTCCCGACTGGAAAGCGGGCAGTGAGCGCAACGCAATTAATGTG
AGTTAGCTCACTCATTAGGCACCCCAGGCTTTACACTTTATGCTTCCGGCTCGTATGTTGTGTGGAATTG
TGAGCGGATAACAATTTCACACAGGAAACAGCTATGACCATGATTACGCCAAGCGCGCAATTAACCCTCA
CTAAAGGGAACAAAAGCTGGAGCTGCAAGCTTAATGTAGTCTTATGCAATACTCTTGTAGTCTTGCAACA
TGGTAACGATGAGTTAGCAACATGCCTTACAAGGAGAGAAAAAGCACCGTGCATGCCGATTGGTGGAAGT
AAGGTGGTACGATCGTGCCTTATTAGGAAGGCAACAGACGGGTCTGACATGGATTGGACGAACCACTGAA
TTGCCGCATTGCAGAGATATTGTATTTAAGTGCCTAGCTCGATACATAAACGGGTCTCTCTGGTTAGACC
AGATCTGAGCCTGGGAGCTCTCTGGCTAACTAGGGAACCCACTGCTTAAGCCTCAATAAAGCTTGCCTTG
AGTGCTTCAAGTAGTGTGTGCCCGTCTGTTGTGTGACTCTGGTAACTAGAGATCCCTCAGACCCTTTTAG
TCAGTGTGGAAAATCTCTAGCAGTGGCGCCCGAACAGGGACTTGAAAGCGAAAGGGAAACCAGAGGAGCT
CTCTCGACGCAGGACTCGGCTTGCTGAAGCGCGCACGGCAAGAGGCGAGGGGCGGCGACTGGTGAGTACG
CCAAAAATTTTGACTAGCGGAGGCTAGAAGGAGAGAGATGGGTGCGAGAGCGTCAGTATTAAGCGGGGGA
GAATTAGATCGCGATGGGAAAAAATTCGGTTAAGGCCAGGGGGAAAGAAAAAATATAAATTAAAACATAT
AGTATGGGCAAGCAGGGAGCTAGAACGATTCGCAGTTAATCCTGGCCTGTTAGAAACATCAGAAGGCTGT
AGACAAATACTGGGACAGCTACAACCATCCCTTCAGACAGGATCAGAAGAACTTAGATCATTATATAATA
CAGTAGCAACCCTCTATTGTGTGCATCAAAGGATAGAGATAAAAGACACCAAGGAAGCTTTAGACAAGAT
AGAGGAAGAGCAAAACAAAAGTAAGACCACCGCACAGCAAGCGGCCGCTGATCTTCAGACCTGGAGGAGG
AGATATGAGGGACAATTGGAGAAGTGAATTATATAAATATAAAGTAGTAAAAATTGAACCATTAGGAGTA
GCACCCACCAAGGCAAAGAGAAGAGTGGTGCAGAGAGAAAAAAGAGCAGTGGGAATAGGAGCTTTGTTCC
TTGGGTTCTTGGGAGCAGCAGGAAGCACTATGGGCGCAGCGTCAATGACGCTGACGGTACAGGCCAGACA
ATTATTGTCTGGTATAGTGCAGCAGCAGAACAATTTGCTGAGGGCTATTGAGGCGCAACAGCATCTGTTG
CAACTCACAGTCTGGGGCATCAAGCAGCTCCAGGCAAGAATCCTGGCTGTGGAAAGATACCTAAAGGATC
AACAGCTCCTGGGGATTTGGGGTTGCTCTGGAAAACTCATTTGCACCACTGCTGTGCCTTGGAATGCTAG
TTGGAGTAATAAATCTCTGGAACAGATTTGGAATCACACGACCTGGATGGAGTGGGACAGAGAAATTAAC
AATTACACAAGCTTAATACACTCCTTAATTGAAGAATCGCAAAACCAGCAAGAAAAGAATGAACAAGAAT
TATTGGAATTAGATAAATGGGCAAGTTTGTGGAATTGGTTTAACATAACAAATTGGCTGTGGTATATAAA
ATTATTCATAATGATAGTAGGAGGCTTGGTAGGTTTAAGAATAGTTTTTGCTGTACTTTCTATAGTGAAT
AGAGTTAGGCAGGGATATTCACCATTATCGTTTCAGACCCACCTCCCAACCCCGAGGGGACCCGACAGGC
CCGAAGGAATAGAAGAAGAAGGTGGAGAGAGAGACAGAGACAGATCCATTCGATTAGTGAACGGATCTCG
ACGGTATCGATCACGAGACTAGCCTCGAGCGGCCGCCCCCTTCACCGAGGGCCTATTTCCCATGATTCCT
TCATATTTGCATATACGATACAAGGCTGTTAGAGAGATAATTGGAATTAATTTGACTGTAAACACAAAGA
TATTAGTACAAAATACGTGACGTAGAAAGTAATAATTTCTTGGGTAGTTTGCAGTTTTAAAATTATGTTT
TAAAATGGACTATCATATGCCAAGTACGCCCCCTATTGACGTCAATGACGGTAAATGGCCCGCCTGGCAT
TATGCCCAGTACATGACCTTATGGGACTTTCCTACTTGGCAGTACATCTACGTATTAGTCATCGCTATTA
CCATG
Features (pLannotate 1.2.2; 29 found; start..end, strand, type, name):
      1..204     +  promoter       CMV promoter: human cytomegalovirus (CMV) immediate early promoter
    257..805     +  CDS            RAP2A: RAP2A_HUMAN - Experimental evidence at protein level: Swiss-Prot protein existence level 1. Small GTP-binding protein which cycles between a GDP-bound inactive and a GTP-bound active form. In its active form interacts with and regulates several effectors including MAP4K4, MINK1 and TNIK. Part of a signaling complex composed of NEDD4, RAP2A and TNIK which regulates neuronal dendrite extension and arborization during development. More generally, it is part of several signaling cascades and may regulate cytoskeletal rearrangements, cell migration, cell adhesion and cell spreading. From Homo sapie
    827..892     +  CDS            3xFLAG: three tandem FLAG® epitope tags, followed by an enterokinase cleavage site
    940..1057    +  misc_feature   cPPT/CTS: central polypurine tract and central termination sequence of HIV-1
   1106..1616    +  promoter       hPGK promoter: human phosphoglycerate kinase 1 promoter
   1638..2237    +  CDS            PuroR: puromycin N-acetyltransferase; pac from Streptomyces alboniger; confers resistance to puromycin
   2280..2363    +  CDS            nef (fragment): NEF_HV1Z2 - Experimental evidence at protein level: Swiss-Prot protein existence level 1. Extracellular Nef protein targets CD4(+) T-lymphocytes for apoptosis by interacting with CXCR4 surface receptors. From Human immunodeficiency virus type 1 group M subtype D (isolate Z2/CDC-Z34) (HIV-1).
   2365..2598    +  LTR            3' LTR (ΔU3): self-inactivating 3' long terminal repeat (LTR) from HIV-1
   2670..2791    +  polyA_signal   SV40 poly(A) signal: SV40 polyadenylation signal
   2831..2966    +  rep_origin     SV40 ori: SV40 origin of replication
   2987..3005    -  promoter       T7 promoter: promoter for bacteriophage T7 RNA polymerase
   3013..3168    +  CDS            lacZα (fragment): LacZα fragment of β-galactosidase; lacZ fragment
   3173..3601    +  rep_origin     f1 ori (sequence partly withheld): f1 bacteriophage origin of replication; arrow indicates direction of (+) strand synthesis
   3654..3758    +  promoter       AmpR promoter: bla
   3759..4619    +  CDS            AmpR: β-lactamase; bla; confers resistance to ampicillin, carbenicillin, and related antibiotics
   4790..5378    +  rep_origin     ori: high-copy-number ColE1/pMB1/pBR322/pUC origin of replication
   5561..5653    +  CDS            lacI (fragment): lac repressor; lacI; The lac repressor binds to the lac operator to inhibit transcription in E. coli. This inhibition can be relieved by adding lactose or isopropyl-β-D-thiogalactopyranoside (IPTG).
   5666..5687    +  protein_bind   CAP binding site: CAP binding activates transcription in the presence of cAMP. E. coli catabolite activator protein
   5702..5732    +  promoter       lac promoter: promoter for the E. coli lac operon
   5740..5756    +  protein_bind   lac operator: The lac repressor binds to the lac operator to inhibit transcription in E. coli. This inhibition can be relieved by adding lactose or isopropyl-β-D-thiogalactopyranoside (IPTG). lac repressor encoded by lacI
   5801..5819    +  promoter       T3 promoter: promoter for bacteriophage T3 RNA polymerase
   5847..6073    +  promoter       RSV promoter: Rous sarcoma virus enhancer/promoter
   6074..6254    +  LTR            5' LTR (truncated): truncated 5' long terminal repeat (LTR) from HIV-1
   6301..6426    +  misc_feature   HIV-1 Ψ: packaging signal of human immunodeficiency virus type 1
   6410..6773    +  CDS            HIV-1 gag (fragment): gag protein from human immunodeficiency virus 1; gag
   6919..7152    +  misc_feature   RRE: The Rev response element (RRE) of HIV-1 allows for Rev-dependent mRNA export from the nucleus to the cytoplasm.
   7529..7629    +  CDS            Rev (fragment): human immunodeficiency virus 1 (HIV-1) Rev protein; rev; enhances nuclear export of unspliced and incompletely spliced viral mRNAs
   7679..7862    +  promoter       U6 promoter (fragment): RNA polymerase III promoter for human U6 snRNA
   7853..7987    +  enhancer       CMV enhancer (fragment): human cytomegalovirus immediate early enhancer; contains an 18-bp deletion relative to the standard CMV enhancer
