[The description below was written by a language model from this plasmid's Addgene catalogue record and pLannotate feature annotations shown in this document.]
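Description:
pLJM1-Rap2A-3xFLAG is a lentiviral mammalian expression plasmid built on the pLJM1 backbone and carrying human RAP2A, a small Ras-family GTPase that cycles between GDP- and GTP-bound states. The roughly 8 kb plasmid is propagated in E. coli through a high-copy ColE1/pUC-type origin with ampicillin selection from the β-lactamase gene. It also retains an f1 origin, lac promoter/operator and lacZα remnants, and T7 and T3 promoters inherited from the parental cloning vector.

The transfer cassette has a third-generation, self-inactivating design. An RSV promoter fused to a truncated HIV-1 5' LTR drives genomic RNA production in packaging cells, followed by the Ψ packaging signal with a partial gag sequence and the Rev response element for Rev-dependent nuclear export. A ΔU3 3' LTR disables LTR promoter activity after integration, and an SV40 poly(A) signal and SV40 origin lie downstream of it.

Within the provirus, the CMV enhancer/promoter, which spans the numbering origin of the circular sequence, drives the RAP2A coding sequence fused at its C terminus to a 3xFLAG epitope. The insert was cloned between the AgeI and EcoRI sites. A residual U6 promoter fragment sits just upstream of the CMV enhancer. A cPPT/CTS element, which normally aids nuclear import of the viral genome, lies downstream of the insert. It is followed by a human PGK promoter driving puromycin N-acetyltransferase, allowing selection of stably transduced cells.

The construct is intended for transient or stable expression of FLAG-tagged Rap2A in mammalian cells, with the tag available for detection or immunopurification. The record does not state a more specific experimental role.
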