Addgene plasmid #87973: pLJM1-Rap2A-3xFLAG
Purpose: Expression of Rap2A in mammalian cells
Depositing lab: David Sabatini. Depositing organization: Whitehead Institute for Biomedical Research. Publication: Physiologic Medium Rewires Cellular Metabolism and Reveals Uric Acid as an Endogenous Inhibitor of UMP Synthase. Cantor JR, Abu-Remaileh M, Kanarek N, Freinkman E, Gao X, Louissaint A Jr, Lewis CA, Sabatini DM. Cell. 2017 Apr 6;169(2):258-272.e17. doi: 10.1016/j.cell.2017.03.023. PubMed 28388410.
Backbone
  Vector backbone: pLJM1
  Vector type: Mammalian Expression, Lentiviral
Growth in bacteria
  Bacterial resistance: Ampicillin, 100 μg/mL
  Growth temperature: 37°C
  Growth strain: NEB Stable
  Copy number: Unknown
Gene/Insert
  Gene/Insert name: RAP2A
  Species: H. sapiens (human)
  Entrez Gene: RAP2A (a.k.a. K-REV, KREV, RAP2, RbBP-30)
  Promoter: CMV
  Tag / fusion protein: 3xFLAG (C terminal on insert)
  Cloning method: Restriction Enzyme; 5′ cloning site AgeI (unknown if destroyed); 3′ cloning site EcoRI (unknown if destroyed)
  Sequencing primers: 5′ TGTACGGTGGGAGGTCTATATAAG; 3′ CCCTTTTCTTTTAAAATTGTGGATGAATACTGCC
Terms and licenses: Academic/Nonprofit Terms; Industry Terms: Not Available to Industry
How to cite: pLJM1-Rap2A-3xFLAG was a gift from David Sabatini (Addgene plasmid # 87973 ; http://n2t.net/addgene:87973 ; RRID:Addgene_87973)
